Addgene plasmid #147310: pnEA-NpM-HsNot1iso1_4-998_Q
Purpose: Bacterial Expression of HsNot1iso1_4-998
Depositing lab: Elisa Izaurralde. Depositing organization: Max Planck Institute for Developmental Biology.
Backbone
  Vector backbone: Unknown
  Vector type: Bacterial Expression
Growth in bacteria
  Bacterial resistance: Ampicillin, 100 μg/mL
  Growth temperature: 37°C
  Growth strain: DH5alpha
  Copy number: Low Copy
Gene/Insert
  Gene/Insert name: HsNot1iso1_4-998
  Species: H. sapiens (human)
  Entrez Gene: CNOT1 (a.k.a. AD-005, CDC39, HPE12, NOT1, NOT1H, VIBOS)
  Cloning method: Unknown
Terms and licenses: Academic/Nonprofit Terms; Industry Terms: Not Available to Industry
Depositor comments: ORF extracted from Uni Prot.; A5YKK6-1 isoform 1 Plasmids from this collection were made available to the research community and donated after the lab closed. Please note that the sequence provided by the depositing laboratory may be theoretical/predicted or based on Sanger sequencing results. There may be discrepancies between sequencing results obtained by Addgene and the depositor sequence. If an Addgene verified sequence is not available, please contact before placing your order to request that our lab fully sequence the plasmid.
How to cite: pnEA-NpM-HsNot1iso1_4-998_Q was a gift from Elisa Izaurralde (Addgene plasmid # 147310 ; http://n2t.net/addgene:147310 ; RRID:Addgene_147310)
