[The description below was written by a language model from this plasmid's Addgene catalogue record and pLannotate feature annotations shown in this document.]
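Description:
pnEA-NpM-HsNot1iso1_4-998_Q is a 9,786 nt bacterial expression plasmid for producing an N-terminal portion of human CNOT1 (isoform 1, residues 4-998 according to the construct name) in E. coli. The catalogue lists the backbone as unknown, but the annotated features show a pBR322-derived, pET-style architecture. It carries a ColE1/pMB1-type origin together with the bom mobility region and the rop gene. The rop gene keeps copy number low, which agrees with the low-copy designation in the record. Selection is by ampicillin through the bla gene and its own promoter. Several fragments of the tetracycline efflux gene and its promoter flank the expression cassette. These appear to be remnants of the parental pBR322 sequence interrupted by the cassette, not a functional marker.

Expression is driven by a T7 promoter followed by a lac operator and the strong T7 gene 10 ribosome binding site. The plasmid also carries lacI under its native promoter, so transcription depends on T7 RNA polymerase in the host and is repressed until induction with IPTG. The open reading frame begins with a signal-sequence-free maltose binding protein, which stays in the cytosol and serves as an N-terminal solubility and affinity tag. A short linker region with no annotated features separates MBP from the CNOT1 fragment. A short match to a T7 gene 10B-derived solubility tag is annotated just downstream of the insert and before the T7 terminator. The record does not show whether it is translated as part of the fusion.

CNOT1 is the scaffold subunit of the CCR4-NOT deadenylase complex. The stated purpose is simply bacterial expression of this fragment. The depositor notes that the supplied sequence may be theoretical or predicted.
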