Features (pLannotate 1.2.2; 20 found; start..end, strand, type, name):
    104..208     +  promoter       AmpR promoter: bla
    209..1069    +  CDS            AmpR: β-lactamase; bla; confers resistance to ampicillin, carbenicillin, and related antibiotics
   1240..1828    +  rep_origin     ori: high-copy-number ColE1/pMB1/pBR322/pUC origin of replication
   2014..2156    -  misc_feature   bom: basis of mobility region from pBR322
   2258..2449    -  CDS            rop: Rop protein, which maintains plasmids at low copy number; rop
   2466..2846    +  CDS            YPB1_ECOLX: Protein predicted: Swiss-Prot protein existence level 4. From Escherichia coli.
   3088..3712    -  CDS            TcR (fragment): tetracycline efflux protein; tet; confers resistance to tetracycline
   3727..3748    -  protein_bind   CAP binding site: CAP binding activates transcription in the presence of cAMP. E. coli catabolite activator protein
   3761..4843    -  CDS            lacI: lac repressor; lacI; The lac repressor binds to the lac operator to inhibit transcription in E. coli. This inhibition can be relieved by adding lactose or isopropyl-β-D-thiogalactopyranoside (IPTG).
   4844..4921    -  promoter       lacI promoter: lacI
   4929..5208    -  CDS            TcR (fragment): tetracycline efflux protein; tet; confers resistance to tetracycline
   5230..5248    +  promoter       T7 promoter: promoter for bacteriophage T7 RNA polymerase
   5249..5273    +  protein_bind   lac operator: The lac repressor binds to the lac operator to inhibit transcription in E. coli. This inhibition can be relieved by adding lactose or isopropyl-β-D-thiogalactopyranoside (IPTG). lac repressor encoded by lacI
   5288..5310    +  RBS            RBS: efficient ribosome binding site from bacteriophage T7 gene 10 (Olins and Rangwala, 1989)
   5321..6417    +  CDS            MBP (fragment): maltose binding protein from E. coli; malE (mutated); This version of the gene does not encode a signal sequence, so MBP will remain in the cytosol.
   6469..9453    +  CDS            CNOT1 (fragment): CNOT1_HUMAN - Also known as CDC39, KIAA1007, NOT1. Experimental evidence at protein level: Swiss-Prot protein existence level 1. Scaffolding component of the CCR4-NOT complex which is one of the major cellular mRNA deadenylases and is linked to various cellular processes including bulk mRNA degradation, miRNA-mediated repression, translational repression during translational initiation and general transcription regulation. Additional complex functions may be a consequence of its influence on mRNA expression. Its scaffolding function implies its interaction with the catalytic complex module and
   9470..9519    +  CDS            SET1 (fragment): solubility-enhancement tag derived from T7 phage gene 10B
   9527..9574    +  terminator     T7 terminator: transcription terminator for bacteriophage T7 RNA polymerase
   9597..9701    -  CDS            TcR (fragment): tetracycline efflux protein; tet; confers resistance to tetracycline
   9749..9777    -  promoter       tet promoter: E. coli promoter for tetracycline efflux protein gene
>Addgene plasmid #147310 | pnEA-NpM-HsNot1iso1_4-998_Q | depositor full sequence | sequence record 289757 | Full Sequence
TTCTTGAAGACGAAAGGGCCTCGTGATACGCCTATTTTTATAGGTTAATGTCATGATAATAATGGTTTCT
TAGACGTCAGGTGGCACTTTTCGGGGAAATGTGCGCGGAACCCCTATTTGTTTATTTTTCTAAATACATT
CAAATATGTATCCGCTCATGAGACAATAACCCTGATAAATGCTTCAATAATATTGAAAAAGGAAGAGTAT
GAGTATTCAACATTTCCGTGTCGCCCTTATTCCCTTTTTTGCGGCATTTTGCCTTCCTGTTTTTGCTCAC
CCAGAAACGCTGGTGAAAGTAAAAGATGCTGAAGATCAGTTGGGTGCACGAGTGGGTTACATCGAACTGG
ATCTCAACAGCGGTAAGATCCTTGAGAGTTTTCGCCCCGAAGAACGTTTTCCAATGATGAGCACTTTTAA
AGTTCTGCTATGTGGCGCGGTATTATCCCGTGTTGACGCCGGGCAAGAGCAACTCGGTCGCCGCATACAC
TATTCTCAGAATGACTTGGTTGAGTACTCACCAGTCACAGAAAAGCATCTTACGGATGGCATGACAGTAA
GAGAATTATGCAGTGCTGCCATAACCATGAGTGATAACACTGCGGCCAACTTACTTCTGACAACGATCGG
AGGACCGAAGGAGCTAACCGCTTTTTTGCACAACATGGGGGATCATGTAACTCGCCTTGATCGTTGGGAA
CCGGAGCTGAATGAAGCCATACCAAACGACGAGCGTGACACCACGATGCCTGCAGCAATGGCAACAACGT
TGCGCAAACTATTAACTGGCGAACTACTTACTCTAGCTTCCCGGCAACAATTAATAGACTGGATGGAGGC
GGATAAAGTTGCAGGACCACTTCTGCGCTCGGCCCTTCCGGCTGGCTGGTTTATTGCTGATAAATCTGGA
GCCGGTGAGCGTGGGTCTCGCGGTATCATTGCAGCACTGGGGCCAGATGGTAAGCCCTCCCGTATCGTAG
TTATCTACACGACGGGGAGTCAGGCAACTATGGATGAACGAAATAGACAGATCGCTGAGATAGGTGCCTC
ACTGATTAAGCATTGGTAACTGTCAGACCAAGTTTACTCATATATACTTTAGATTGATTTAAAACTTCAT
TTTTAATTTAAAAGGATCTAGGTGAAGATCCTTTTTGATAATCTCATGACCAAAATCCCTTAACGTGAGT
TTTCGTTCCACTGAGCGTCAGACCCCGTAGAAAAGATCAAAGGATCTTCTTGAGATCCTTTTTTTCTGCG
CGTAATCTGCTGCTTGCAAACAAAAAAACCACCGCTACCAGCGGTGGTTTGTTTGCCGGATCAAGAGCTA
CCAACTCTTTTTCCGAAGGTAACTGGCTTCAGCAGAGCGCAGATACCAAATACTGTCCTTCTAGTGTAGC
CGTAGTTAGGCCACCACTTCAAGAACTCTGTAGCACCGCCTACATACCTCGCTCTGCTAATCCTGTTACC
AGTGGCTGCTGCCAGTGGCGATAAGTCGTGTCTTACCGGGTTGGACTCAAGACGATAGTTACCGGATAAG
GCGCAGCGGTCGGGCTGAACGGGGGGTTCGTGCACACAGCCCAGCTTGGAGCGAACGACCTACACCGAAC
TGAGATACCTACAGCGTGAGCTATGAGAAAGCGCCACGCTTCCCGAAGGGAGAAAGGCGGACAGGTATCC
GGTAAGCGGCAGGGTCGGAACAGGAGAGCGCACGAGGGAGCTTCCAGGGGGAAACGCCTGGTATCTTTAT
AGTCCTGTCGGGTTTCGCCACCTCTGACTTGAGCGTCGATTTTTGTGATGCTCGTCAGGGGGGCGGAGCC
TATGGAAAAACGCCAGCAACGCGGCCTTTTTACGGTTCCTGGCCTTTTGCTGGCCTTTTGCTCACATGTT
CTTTCCTGCGTTATCCCCTGATTCTGTGGATAACCGTATTACCGCCTTTGAGTGAGCTGATACCGCTCGC
CGCAGCCGAACGACCGAGCGCAGCGAGTCAGTGAGCGAGGAAGCGGAAGAGCGCCTGATGCGGTATTTTC
TCCTTACGCATCTGTGCGGTATTTCACACCGCATATATGGTGCACTCTCAGTACAATCTGCTCTGATGCC
GCATAGTTAAGCCAGTATACACTCCGCTATCGCTACGTGACTGGGTCATGGCTGCGCCCCGACACCCGCC
AACACCCGCTGACGCGCCCTGACGGGCTTGTCTGCTCCCGGCATCCGCTTACAGACAAGCTGTGACCGTC
TCCGGGAGCTGCATGTGTCAGAGGTTTTCACCGTCATCACCGAAACGCGCGAGGCAGCTGCGGTAAAGCT
CATCAGCGTGGTCGTGAAGCGATTCACAGATGTCTGCCTGTTCATCCGCGTCCAGCTCGTTGAGTTTCTC
CAGAAGCGTTAATGTCTGGCTTCTGATAAAGCGGGCCATGTTAAGGGCGGTTTTTTCCTGTTTGGTCACT
GATGCCTCCGTGTAAGGGGGATTTCTGTTCATGGGGGTAATGATACCGATGAAACGAGAGAGGATGCTCA
CGATACGGGTTACTGATGATGAACATGCCCGGTTACTGGAACGTTGTGAGGGTAAACAACTGGCGGTATG
GATGCGGCGGGACCAGAGAAAAATCACTCAGGGTCAATGCCAGCGCTTCGTTAATACAGATGTAGGTGTT
CCACAGGGTAGCCAGCAGCATCCTGCGATGCAGATCCGGAACATAATGGTGCAGGGCGCTGACTTCCGCG
TTTCCAGACTTTACGAAACACGGAAACCGAAGACCATTCATGTTGTTGCTCAGGTCGCAGACGTTTTGCA
GCAGCAGTCGCTTCACGTTCGCTCGCGTATCGGTGATTCATTCTGCTAACCAGTAAGGCAACCCCGCCAG
CCTAGCCGGGTCCTCAACGACAGGAGCACGATCATGCGCACCCGTGGCCAGGACCCAACGCTGCCCGAGA
TGCGCCGCGTGCGGCTGCTGGAGATGGCGGACGCGATGGATATGTTCTGCCAAGGGTTGGTTTGCGCATT
CACAGTTCTCCGCAAGAATTGATTGGCTCCAATTCTTGGAGTGGTGAATCCGTTAGCGAGGTGCCGCCGG
CTTCCATTCAGGTCGAGGTGGCCCGGCTCCATGCACCGCGACGCAACGCGGGGAGGCAGACAAGGTATAG
GGCGGCGCCTACAATCCATGCCAACCCGTTCCATGTGCTCGCCGAGGCGGCATAAATCGCCGTGACGATC
AGCGGTCCAGTGATCGAAGTTAGGCTGGTAAGAGCCGCGAGCGATCCTTGAAGCTGTCCCTGATGGTCGT
CATCTACCTGCCTGGACAGCATGGCCTGCAACGCGGGCATCCCGATGCCGCCGGAAGCGAGAAGAATCAT
AATGGGGAAGGCCATCCAGCCTCGCGTCGCGAACGCCAGCAAGACGTAGCCCAGCGCGTCGGCCGCCATG
CCGGCGATAATGGCCTGCTTCTCGCCGAAACGTTTGGTGGCGGGACCAGTGACGAAGGCTTGAGCGAGGG
CGTGCAAGATTCCGAATACCGCAAGCGACAGGCCGATCATCGTCGCGCTCCAGCGAAAGCGGTCCTCGCC
GAAAATGACCCAGAGCGCTGCCGGCACCTGTCCTACGAGTTGCATGATAAAGAAGACAGTCATAAGTGCG
GCGACGATAGTCATGCCCCGCGCCCACCGGAAGGAGCTGACTGGGTTGAAGGCTCTCAAGGGCATCGGTC
GAGATCCCGGTGCCTAATGAGTGAGCTAACTTACATTAATTGCGTTGCGCTCACTGCCCGCTTTCCAGTC
GGGAAACCTGTCGTGCCAGCTGCATTAATGAATCGGCCAACGCGCGGGGAGAGGCGGTTTGCGTATTGGG
CGCCAGGGTGGTTTTTCTTTTCACCAGTGAGACGGGCAACAGCTGATTGCCCTTCACCGCCTGGCCCTGA
GAGAGTTGCAGCAAGCGGTCCACGCTGGTTTGCCCCAGCAGGCGAAAATCCTGTTTGATGGTGGTTAACG
GCGGGATATAACATGAGCTGTCTTCGGTATCGTCGTATCCCACTACCGAGATATCCGCACCAACGCGCAG
CCCGGACTCGGTAATGGCGCGCATTGCGCCCAGCGCCATCTGATCGTTGGCAACCAGCATCGCAGTGGGA
ACGATGCCCTCATTCAGCATTTGCATGGTTTGTTGAAAACCGGACATGGCACTCCAGTCGCCTTCCCGTT
CCGCTATCGGCTGAATTTGATTGCGAGTGAGATATTTATGCCAGCCAGCCAGACGCAGACGCGCCGAGAC
AGAACTTAATGGGCCCGCTAACAGCGCGATTTGCTGGTGACCCAATGCGACCAGATGCTCCACGCCCAGT
CGCGTACCGTCTTCATGGGAGAAAATAATACTGTTGATGGGTGTCTGGTCAGAGACATCAAGAAATAACG
CCGGAACATTAGTGCAGGCAGCTTCCACAGCAATGGCATCCTGGTCATCCAGCGGATAGTTAATGATCAG
CCCACTGACGCGTTGCGCGAGAAGATTGTGCACCGCCGCTTTACAGGCTTCGACGCCGCTTCGTTCTACC
ATCGACACCACCACGCTGGCACCCAGTTGATCGGCGCGAGATTTAATCGCCGCGACAATTTGCGACGGCG
CGTGCAGGGCCAGACTGGAGGTGGCAACGCCAATCAGCAACGACTGTTTGCCCGCCAGTTGTTGTGCCAC
GCGGTTGGGAATGTAATTCAGCTCCGCCATCGCCGCTTCCACTTTTTCCCGCGTTTTCGCAGAAACGTGG
CTGGCCTGGTTCACCACGCGGGAAACGGTCTGATAAGAGACACCGGCATACTCTGCGACATCGTATAACG
TTACTGGTTTCACATTCACCACCCTGAATTGACTCTCTTCCGGGCGCTATCATGCCATACCGCGAAAGGT
TTTGCGCCATTCGATGGTGTCCGGGATCTCGACGCTCTCCCTTATGCGACTCCTGCATTAGGAAGCAGCC
CAGTAGTAGGTTGAGGCCGTTGAGCACCGCCGCCGCAAGGAATGGTGCATGCAAGGAGATGGCGCCCAAC
AGTCCCCCGGCCACGGGGCCTGCCACCATACCCACGCCGAAACAAGCGCTCATGAGCCCGAAGTGGCGAG
CCCGATCTTCCCCATCGGTGATGTCGGCGATATAGGCGCCAGCAACCGCACCTGTGGCGCCGGTGATGCC
GGCCACGATGCGTCCGGCGTAGAGGATCGAGATCTCGATCCCGCGAAATTAATACGACTCACTATAGGGG
AATTGTGAGCGGATAACAATTCCCCACTAGTAATAATTTTGTTTAACTTTAAGAAGGAGATATACCATGG
AAACTGAAGAAGGTAAACTGGTAATCTGGATTAACGGCGATAAAGGCTATAACGGTCTCGCTGAAGTCGG
TAAGAAATTCGAGAAAGATACCGGAATTAAAGTCACCGTTGAGCATCCGGATAAACTGGAAGAGAAATTC
CCACAGGTTGCGGCAACTGGCGATGGCCCTGACATTATCTTCTGGGCACACGACCGCTTTGGTGGCTACG
CTCAATCTGGCCTGTTGGCTGAAATCACCCCGGACAAAGCGTTCCAGGACAAGCTGTATCCGTTTACCTG
GGATGCCGTACGTTACAACGGCAAGCTGATTGCTTACCCGATCGCTGTTGAAGCGTTATCGCTGATTTAT
AACAAAGACCTGCTGCCGAACCCGCCAAAAACCTGGGAAGAGATCCCGGCGCTGGATAAAGAACTGAAAG
CGAAAGGTAAGAGCGCCCTGATGTTCAACCTGCAAGAACCGTACTTCACCTGGCCGCTGATTGCTGCTGA
CGGGGGTTATGCGTTCAAGTATGAAAACGGCAAGTACGACATTAAAGACGTGGGCGTGGATAACGCTGGC
GCGAAAGCGGGTCTGACCTTCCTGGTTGACCTGATTAAAAACAAACACATGAATGCAGACACCGATTACT
CCATCGCAGAAGCTGCCTTTAATAAAGGCGAAACAGCGATGACCATCAACGGCCCGTGGGCATGGTCCAA
CATCGACACCAGCAAAGTGAATTATGGTGTAACGGTACTGCCGACCTTCAAGGGTCAACCATCCAAACCG
TTCGTTGGCGTGCTGAGCGCAGGTATTAACGCCGCCAGTCCGAACAAAGAGCTGGCAAAAGAGTTCCTCG
AAAACTATCTGCTGACTGATGAAGGTCTGGAAGCGGTTAATAAAGACAAACCGCTGGGTGCCGTAGCGCT
GAAGTCTTACGAGGAAGAGTTGGCGAAAGATCCACGTATTGCCGCCACGATGGAAAACGCCCAGAAAGGT
GAAATCATGCCGAACATCCCGCAGATGTCCGCTTTCTGGTATGCCGTGCGTACTGCGGTGATCAACGCCG
CCAGCGGTCGTCAGACTGTCGATGAAGCCCTTAAAGACGCGCAGACTGGTACCGGCAGCGGCCTGGAAGT
TCTGTTCCAGGGGCCCCATATGCTCGAGGACTCGCTCTCGCTGGCCTTGTCTCAAATCAGCTACCTGGTG
GACAATTTAACCAAGAAAAATTACCGAGCCAGCCAGCAGGAAATACAGCATATTGTGAATCGGCACGGTC
CTGAGGCAGACAGGCATTTATTACGCTGCCTATTTTCGCATGTGGATTTCAGTGGCGATGGTAAAAGCAG
TGGCAAAGATTTCCATCAGACTCAGTTTCTGATTCAGGAGTGTGCGTTGCTGATTACAAAGCCAAATTTT
ATCTCGACGCTGTCCTATGCCATTGATAATCCATTGCACTATCAGAAGAGTTTAAAGCCTGCACCCCACT
TATTTGCCCAGCTGAGTAAAGTGCTCAAATTAAGCAAAGTACAAGAGGTAATTTTTGGCCTTGCCCTGTT
GAATTCTTCCAGCTCAGATCTTAGAGGTTTCGCTGCCCAGTTTATCAAACAGAAGCTTCCAGATCTTCTG
CGTTCTTACATTGACGCAGACGTCAGTGGAAATCAAGAAGGTGGCTTCCAAGATATAGCAATAGAGGTCC
TACACCTCCTCCTCTCCCATCTCCTCTTTGGGCAGAAGGGAGCCTTTGGAGTTGGACAAGAACAGATAGA
CGCTTTTCTTAAGACGCTGCGCAGAGATTTTCCCCAAGAACGCTGTCCCGTGGTGCTCGCACCACTTTTA
TACCCTGAAAAACGGGACATTCTAATGGACAGGATCCTGCCTGATTCCGGAGGGGTAGCTAAAACCATGA
TGGAGAGCTCTTTGGCTGATTTCATGCAAGAAGTAGGCTATGGCTTTTGTGCAAGTATTGAAGAATGTCG
CAATATAATCGTGCAGTTTGGTGTTCGGGAGGTCACAGCTGCCCAGGTTGCAAGGGTTTTGGGAATGATG
GCTCGAACTCATTCAGGATTAACAGATGGCATTCCATTACAGAGTATTTCTGCTCCGGGCAGTGGGATCT
GGAGTGATGGGAAAGATAAAAGTGATGGAGCACAGGCACACACATGGAATGTAGAAGTCTTGATTGACGT
TCTTAAAGAACTGAATCCAAGTTTGAATTTCAAGGAAGTAACTTATGAACTGGACCATCCTGGATTTCAA
ATTCGTGACAGTAAAGGACTTCATAATGTGGTTTATGGCATTCAGAGGGGTTTGGGTATGGAAGTGTTCC
CAGTAGACCTCATATATAGACCTTGGAAACATGCTGAAGGCCAGCTCTCCTTCATTCAACATTCCCTTAT
AAATCCAGAGATCTTCTGTTTTGCTGACTATCCCTGTCATACTGTTGCCACTGATATTCTGAAAGCACCA
CCAGAGGATGACAATCGAGAAATTGCCACATGGAAGAGCTTGGATTTGATTGAATCTCTGCTGAGGCTTG
CAGAGGTTGGGCAGTATGAGCAAGTCAAACAGCTCTTCAGCTTCCCTATCAAACACTGTCCAGACATGCT
GGTATTGGCCTTACTACAAATTAACACCTCTTGGCATACCTTGCGCCATGAACTTATCTCCACTCTGATG
CCAATTTTCCTTGGAAACCATCCTAACTCAGCTATTATTTTGCACTATGCATGGCATGGGCAGGGACAGT
CTCCCTCAATTCGCCAACTTATCATGCATGCAATGGCAGAATGGTACATGAGAGGGGAGCAGTATGATCA
GGCCAAATTGTCTCGAATACTTGATGTGGCCCAGGACTTGAAGGCCTTGTCAATGCTGCTAAATGGTACT
CCATTTGCCTTTGTTATTGACCTTGCTGCACTTGCTTCACGTCGTGAATACCTCAAACTTGATAAGTGGC
TCACAGATAAAATTCGAGAGCATGGGGAGCCTTTTATCCAGGCGTGTATGACTTTTTTAAAGAGACGGTG
TCCTTCTATTTTGGGCGGACTTGCCCCAGAAAAAGACCAGCCCAAAAGTGCTCAACTTCCTCCAGAAACT
TTGGCGACAATGTTGGCCTGTCTGCAAGCTTGTGCAGGGAGTGTTTCTCAGGAGCTATCAGAAACTATCC
TCACCATGGTAGCCAATTGCAGTAATGTTATGAATAAGGCCAGACAACCACCACCTGGAGTTATGCCAAA
AGGACGTCCTCCTAGTGCTAGCAGCTTAGATGCCATTTCTCCTGTTCAGATTGACCCTCTTGCTGGAATG
ACATCTCTTAGTATAGGTGGTTCAGCTGCCCCTCACACCCAGAGTATGCAGGGTTTTCCTCCAAATTTGG
GTTCTGCATTCAGTACCCCTCAGTCACCAGCAAAAGCATTTCCACCCCTTTCAACCCCCAATCAGACCAC
TGCATTCAGTGGTATTGGAGGACTTTCATCACAGCTTCCAGTAGGTGGTCTTGGCACAGGCAGCCTGACT
GGTATAGGAACTGGTGCTCTTGGACTCCCTGCAGTGAATAACGACCCTTTTGTACAGAGGAAACTGGGCA
CCTCTGGACTGAATCAGCCTACATTCCAGCAGAGTAAGATGAAACCTTCGGACTTGTCTCAGGTGTGGCC
AGAGGCAAACCAGCACTTTAGTAAAGAGATAGATGATGAAGCAAACAGCTATTTCCAGCGAATATATAAT
CATCCACCACATCCAACCATGTCTGTTGATGAGGTATTAGAAATGCTGCAGAGATTTAAAGACTCTACTA
TAAAGAGGGAACGAGAAGTATTTAACTGTATGCTAAGGAACTTGTTTGAAGAATATCGTTTTTTTCCCCA
GTATCCTGATAAAGAGTTACATATAACAGCCTGCCTATTTGGTGGTATAATTGAGAAAGGACTGGTCACT
TACATGGCACTAGGTCTGGCTCTACGATATGTTCTTGAAGCCTTACGCAAGCCTTTTGGATCCAAAATGT
ATTATTTCGGGATTGCTGCACTAGATAGATTTAAAAACAGATTGAAGGACTATCCCCAGTATTGTCAGCA
TTTGGCTTCTATCAGTCACTTTATGCAATTTCCACATCATTTACAGGAGTATATTGAGTATGGACAGCAG
TCTTAACCTAGGAGATCCGGCTGCTAACAAAGCCCGAAAGGAAGCTGAGTTGGCTGCTGCCACCGCTGAG
CAATAACTAGCATAACCCCTTGGGGCCTCTAAACGGGTCTTGAGGGGTTTTTTGCTGAAAGGAGGAACTA
TATCCGGATATCCCGCAAGAGGCCCGGCAGTACCGGCATAACCAAGCCTATGCCTACAGCATCCAGGGTG
ACGGTGCCGAGGATGACGATGAGCGCATTGTTAGATTTCATACACGGTGCCTGACTGCGTTAGCAATTTA
ACTGTGATAAACTACCGCATTAAAGCTTATCGATGATAAGCTGTCAAACATGAGAA
